Addgene plasmid #16850: XE220 mouse Wnt-1-pCS2P+
Depositing lab: Randall Moon. Depositing organization: University of Washington.
Backbone
  Vector backbone: pCS2P+
  Backbone size w/o insert (bp): 4100
  Vector type: Xenopus Expression
Growth in bacteria
  Bacterial resistance: Ampicillin, 100 μg/mL
  Growth temperature: 37°C
  Growth strain: DH5alpha
  Copy number: High Copy
Gene/Insert
  Gene/Insert name: Wnt-1
  Species: M. musculus (mouse)
  Insert size (bp): 1500
  Entrez Gene: Wnt1 (a.k.a. Int-1, Wnt-1, sw, swaying)
  Cloning method: Restriction Enzyme; 5′ cloning site Stu1 (destroyed during cloning); 3′ cloning site Xba1 (destroyed during cloning)
  Sequencing primers: 5′ NA
Terms and licenses: Academic/Nonprofit Terms; Industry Terms: Not Available to Industry
Depositor comments: Description: Full coding sequence of mouse Wnt-1, untagged. ~1.5kb insert isolated from Ajamete Kaykas's 2294 mWnt1 plasmid, Not1filled/Spe1 fragment cloned into pCS2P+ Stu1/Xba1. Notes for Use: For in vitro transcription linearize with Asp718 and transcribe with SP6. Reference: Clone made by Gilbert Weidinger, Moon lab.
How to cite: XE220 mouse Wnt-1-pCS2P+ was a gift from Randall Moon (Addgene plasmid # 16850 ; http://n2t.net/addgene:16850 ; RRID:Addgene_16850)
