[The description below was written by a language model from this plasmid's Addgene catalogue record and the feature table of its GenBank file.]
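Description:
XE220 mouse Wnt-1-pCS2P+ is a Xenopus expression plasmid carrying the full, untagged coding sequence of mouse Wnt1 (also known as Int-1 or swaying) in the pCS2P+ backbone. The backbone is listed at about 4.1 kb and the insert at about 1.5 kb. The plasmid is maintained in E. coli as a high-copy plasmid under ampicillin selection. According to the depositor's notes, the insert was taken from an earlier mouse Wnt1 plasmid as a blunted NotI/SpeI fragment and ligated into the StuI and XbaI sites of the vector. Both cloning sites were destroyed in the process, so the insert cannot be released with those enzymes.

The record's usage note indicates that the main application is synthesis of sense mRNA in vitro. The template is linearised downstream of the insert with Asp718 and transcribed from the vector's SP6 promoter. RNA made this way from CS2-family vectors is typically microinjected into Xenopus embryos, and for a Wnt ligand such as Wnt1 this would allow ectopic activation of Wnt signalling to be studied, although the record does not describe specific experiments. The catalogue entry does not list other regulatory elements of pCS2P+, such as any promoter for direct expression in cells or a polyadenylation signal. The associated GenBank file is of no help here, since it covers only a 792 bp partial stretch of the plasmid and has no annotated features beyond the source line. The insert boundaries, promoter positions and the resistance gene therefore cannot be confirmed from the sequence record.
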