LOCUS       Exported 792 bp ds-DNA linear SYN 25-MAY-2021
DEFINITION  synthetic linear DNA
ACCESSION   .
VERSION     .
KEYWORDS    XE220 mouse Wnt-1-pCS2P+
SOURCE      synthetic DNA construct
  ORGANISM  synthetic DNA construct
REFERENCE   1 (bases 1 to 792)
  TITLE     Xenopus Expression Plasmids
REFERENCE   2 (bases 1 to 792)
  AUTHORS   .
  TITLE     Direct Submission
  JOURNAL   Exported May 25, 2021 from SnapGene Server 1.1.58
            http://www.snapgene.com
FEATURES             Location/Qualifiers
     source          1..792
                     /organism="synthetic DNA construct"
                     /mol_type="other DNA"
ORIGIN
        1 tttgtttttt gaggatccat cgattcgaat tcaaggccgc accaccatgg ggctctgggc
       61 gctgctgccc agctgggttt ctactacgtt gctactggca ctgaccgctc tgcccgcagc
      121 cctggctgcc aacagtagtg gccgatggtg gggcatcgtg aacatagcct cctccacgaa
      181 cctgttgacg gattccaaga gtctgcagct ggtgctcgag cccagtctgc agctgctgag
      241 ccgcaagcag cggcgactga tccgacagaa cccggggatc ctgcacagcg tgagtggagg
      301 gctccagagc gctgtgcgag agtgcaaatg gcaattccga aaccgccgct ggaactgccc
      361 cactgctccg gggccccacc tcttcggcaa gatcgtcaac cgaggctgcc gagaaacagc
      421 gttcatcttc gcaatcacct ccgccggggt cacacattcc gtggcgcgct cctgctccga
      481 aggctccatc gagtcctgca cctgcgacta ccggcggcgc ggccctgggg gccccgactg
      541 gcactggggg ggctgcagtg acaacatcga ttttggtcgc ctctttggcc gagagttcgt
      601 ggactccggg gagaaggggc gggacctacg cttcctcatg aaccttcaca acaacgaggc
      661 agggcgaacg accgtgttct ctgagatgcg ccaagagtgc aaatgccacg ggatgtccgg
      721 ctcctgcacg gtgcgcacgt gttggatgcg gctgcccacg ctgcgcgctg tgggcgangt
      781 gctgcgcgac cg
//
